Addgene plasmid #210508: pCMV-NLSx2-TVMVpC-43LK-iLID(139)-NES-NES-TVMVpN-iLID-TVMVseq-Src13-GB1-LRP6c
Purpose: expresses NLSx2-TVMVpC-43LK-iLID(139)-NES-NES-TVMVpN-iLID-TVMVseq-Src13-GB1-LRP6c component in mammalian cells
Depositing lab: Dongmin Lee. Depositing organization: Korea University Medical Center. Publication: A single-component, light-assisted uncaging switch for endoproteolytic release. Cui M, Lee S, Ban SH, Ryu JR, Shen M, Yang SH, Kim JY, Choi SK, Han J, Kim Y, Han K, Lee D, Sun W, Kwon HB, Lee D. Nat Chem Biol. 2024 Mar;20(3):353-364. doi: 10.1038/s41589-023-01480-6. Epub 2023 Nov 16. PubMed 37973890.
Backbone
  Vector backbone: pSyc181 P2A
  Total vector size (bp): 6653
  Vector type: Mammalian Expression
Growth in bacteria
  Bacterial resistance: Ampicillin, 100 μg/mL
  Growth temperature: 37°C
  Growth strain: DH5alpha
  Copy number: High Copy
Gene/Insert
  Gene/Insert name: NLSx2-TVMVpC-43LK-iLID(139)-NES-NES-TVMVpN-iLID-TVMVseq-Src13-GB1-LRP6c
  Insert size (bp): 2634
  Tag / fusion protein: GB1
  Cloning method: Restriction Enzyme; 5′ cloning site HindIII (not destroyed); 3′ cloning site NheI (not destroyed)
  Sequencing primers: 5′ AAA TGG GCG GTA GGC GTG; 3′ GAA ACA GCT ATG ACC
Terms and licenses: Academic/Nonprofit Terms; Industry Terms: Not Available to Industry
Depositor comments: Please visit https://doi.org/10.21203/rs.3.rs-1628455/v1 for preprint.
How to cite: pCMV-NLSx2-TVMVpC-43LK-iLID(139)-NES-NES-TVMVpN-iLID-TVMVseq-Src13-GB1-LRP6c was a gift from Dongmin Lee (Addgene plasmid # 210508 ; http://n2t.net/addgene:210508 ; RRID:Addgene_210508)
