[The description below was written by a language model from this plasmid's Addgene catalogue record and pLannotate feature annotations shown in this document.]
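Description:
pCMV-NLSx2-TVMVpC-43LK-iLID(139)-NES-NES-TVMVpN-iLID-TVMVseq-Src13-GB1-LRP6c is a 6,653 bp mammalian expression plasmid built on the pSyc181 P2A backbone. It is maintained in E. coli as a high-copy plasmid through a ColE1/pUC-type origin and selected with ampicillin (AmpR, β-lactamase). The backbone also carries an f1 origin and remnants of a lac promoter/operator and lacZα region. T7 and T3 promoters lie downstream of the insert in reverse orientation. Expression is driven by a cytomegalovirus immediate-early enhancer/promoter, which the annotation identifies as the simian CMV IE94 type. An SV40 polyadenylation signal follows the insert, although it is annotated on the reverse strand.

The 2,634 bp insert, cloned between HindIII and NheI, encodes a single multi-domain polypeptide. As its name indicates, it begins with two nuclear localisation signals, followed by the C-terminal fragment of a split tobacco vein mottling virus (TVMV) NIa protease, a linker, and an iLID-derived module. Next come two nuclear export signals, the N-terminal protease fragment, and a second iLID module. The sequence ends with a TVMV cleavage site, a Src-derived myristoylation motif, the GB1 solubility domain and a fragment of human LRP6, the Wnt/β-catenin co-receptor; the "LRP6c" label suggests its cytoplasmic portion. The two features auto-annotated as miniSOG coincide with the iLID positions and most likely reflect homology among LOV2-type flavin-binding domains rather than a true miniSOG reporter.

The associated publication describes a single-component, light-assisted uncaging switch for endoproteolytic release. The architecture fits that description: blue light acting on the iLID modules would control the protease activity, which would then cut the TVMV site and free the Src13-GB1-LRP6c cargo. The record does not give the exact mechanism or the downstream readout.
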