Features (pLannotate 1.2.2; 21 found; start..end, strand, type, name):
      1..978     +  promoter       CMV IE94 promoter: enhancer/promoter region of simian cytomegalovirus major immediate early transcription unit IE94
   1076..1428    +  CDS            TVMV protease (fragment): tobacco vein mottling virus NIa protease (Nallamsetty et al., 2004)
   1585..1902    +  CDS            miniSOG: miniSOG is a basic (constitutively fluorescent) cyan fluorescent protein published in 2011, derived from Arabidopsis thaliana. It requires the cofactor flavin for fluorescence.
   1975..2328    +  CDS            TVMV protease (fragment): tobacco vein mottling virus NIa protease (Nallamsetty et al., 2004)
   2356..2673    +  CDS            miniSOG: miniSOG is a basic (constitutively fluorescent) cyan fluorescent protein published in 2011, derived from Arabidopsis thaliana. It requires the cofactor flavin for fluorescence.
   2746..2763    +  CDS            TVMV site (fragment): tobacco vein mottling virus (TVMV) NIa protease recognition and cleavage site
   2770..2799    +  CDS            myr (fragment): N-myristoylation signal from Src kinase (Pellman et al., 1985; Kaplan et al., 1988)
   2824..2985    +  CDS            GB1: B1 domain of Streptococcal protein G effective as a solubilizing fusion partner (Cheng and Patel, 2004)
   2995..3648    +  CDS            LRP6 (fragment): LRP6_HUMAN - Experimental evidence at protein level: Swiss-Prot protein existence level 1. Component of the Wnt-Fzd-LRP5-LRP6 complex that triggers beta-catenin signaling through inducing aggregation of receptor-ligand complexes into ribosome-sized signalsomes. Cell-surface coreceptor of Wnt/beta-catenin signaling, which plays a pivotal role in bone formation. The Wnt-induced Fzd/LRP6 coreceptor complex recruits DVL1 polymers to the plasma membrane which, in turn, recruits the AXIN1/GSK3B-complex to the cell surface promoting the formation of signalsomes and inhibiting AXIN1/GSK3-mediated phos
   3661..3679    -  promoter       T7 promoter: promoter for bacteriophage T7 RNA polymerase
   3684..3818    -  polyA_signal   SV40 poly(A) signal: SV40 polyadenylation signal
   3931..3949    -  promoter       T3 promoter: promoter for bacteriophage T3 RNA polymerase
   3994..4010    -  protein_bind   lac operator: The lac repressor binds to the lac operator to inhibit transcription in E. coli. This inhibition can be relieved by adding lactose or isopropyl-β-D-thiogalactopyranoside (IPTG). lac repressor encoded by lacI
   4018..4048    -  promoter       lac promoter: promoter for the E. coli lac operon
   4063..4084    -  protein_bind   CAP binding site: CAP binding activates transcription in the presence of cAMP. E. coli catabolite activator protein
   4097..4189    -  CDS            lacI (fragment): lac repressor; lacI; The lac repressor binds to the lac operator to inhibit transcription in E. coli. This inhibition can be relieved by adding lactose or isopropyl-β-D-thiogalactopyranoside (IPTG).
   4371..4959    -  rep_origin     ori: high-copy-number ColE1/pMB1/pBR322/pUC origin of replication
   5130..5990    -  CDS            AmpR: β-lactamase; bla; confers resistance to ampicillin, carbenicillin, and related antibiotics
   5991..6095    -  promoter       AmpR promoter: bla
   6121..6576    -  rep_origin     f1 ori (sequence partly withheld): f1 bacteriophage origin of replication; arrow indicates direction of (+) strand synthesis
   6581..6647    -  CDS            lacZα (fragment): LacZα fragment of β-galactosidase; lacZ fragment
>Addgene plasmid #210508 | pCMV-NLSx2-TVMVpC-43LK-iLID(139)-NES-NES-TVMVpN-iLID-TVMVseq-Src13-GB1-LRP6c | addgene full sequence | sequence record 415564 | Addgene NGS Result
GCCAATTCAATATGGCGTATATGGACTCATGCCAATTCAATATGGTGGATCTGGACCTGTGCCAATTCAA
TATGGCGTATATGGACTCGTGCCAATTCAATATGGTGGATCTGGACCCCAGCCAATTCAATATGGCGGAC
TTGGCACCATGCCAATTCAATATGGCGGACCTGGCACTGTGCCAACTGGGGAGGGGTCTACTTGGCACGG
TGCCAAGTTTGAGGAGGGGTCTTGGCCCTGTGCCAAGTCCGCCATATTGAATTGGCATGGTGCCAATAAT
GGCGGCCATATTGGCTATATGCCAGGATCAATATATAGGCAATATCCAATATGGCCCTATGCCAATATGG
CTATTGGCCAGGTTCAATACTATGTATTGGCCCTATGCCATATAGTATTCCATATATGGGTTTTCCTATT
GACGTAGATAGCCCCTCCCAATGGGCGGTCCCATATACCATATATGGGGCTTCCTAATACCGCCCATAGC
CACTCCCCCATTGACGTCAATGGTCTCTATATATGGTCTTTCCTATTGACGTCATATGGGCGGTCCTATT
GACGTATATGGCGCCTCCCCCATTGACGTCAATTACGGTAAATGGCCCGCCTGGCTCAATGCCCATTGAC
GTCAATAGGACCACCCACCATTGACGTCAATGGGATGGCTCATTGCCCATTCATATCCGTTCTCACGCCC
CCTATTGACGTCAATGACGGTAAATGGCCCACTTGGCAGTACATCAATATCTATTAATAGTAACTTGGCA
AGTACATTACTATTGGAAGTACGCCAGGGTACATTGGCAGTACTCCCATTGACGTCAATGGCGGTAAATG
GCCCGCGATGGCTGCCAAGTACATCCCCATTGACGTCAATGGGGAGGGGCAATGACGCAAATGGGCGTTC
CATTGACGTAAATGGGCGGTAGGCGTGCCTAATGGGAGGTCTATATAAGCAATGCTCGTTTAGGGAACCG
CCATTCTGCCTGGGGACGTCGGAGCAAGCTTGCCACCATGCCTAAAAAGAAGCGTAAAGTCCCGAAGAAG
AAGAGGAAGGTGTCTGGAGGACTCGAGAAAAGCGTCTCCAGCCTGGTGTCTGAATCCTCTCACATTGTGC
ATAAAGAAGACACTTCTTTCTGGCAGCACTGGATCACCACTAAAGATGGCCAGTGTGGCAGCCCACTTGT
TTCCATCATTGATGGCAACATTCTGGGCATCCACAGCCTGACTCATACCACCAACGGTAGCAACTACTTC
GTGGAATTTCCGGAAAAATTCGTGGCGACTTATCTTGACGCCGCGGACGGTTGGTGCAAAAACTGGAAAT
TCAACGCGGATAAAATCAGCTGGGGTTCCTTTACCCTGGTTGAAGATGCGCCGGAAGATGACTTCATGGC
CAAAAAAACTGTTGCCGCCATCATGGACACCGCATGTGGTGGCGGTGGCTCTGGAGGTGGTGGGTCCGGA
GGAGGAGGTGGCGGTTCCGGCGGAGGTGGGTCTGGTGGAGGTGGATCTGGAGGAGGTGGTTCAGGTGGAG
GAGGTTCTGGCGGCCGCGAATTTCTTGCTACAACCCTTGAAAGAATCGAGAAAAATTTCGTGATTACTGA
TCCGAGACTGCCTGACAACCCAATCATTTTTGCGAGCGATTCCTTCCTGCAACTGACAGAATATTCTCGG
GAAGAGATCCTGGGGCGCAATTGCCGTTTTCTGCAAGGACCCGAGACAGACCGTGCCACTGTTCGGAAAA
TCAGAGATGCTATTGACAACCAGACTGAAGTGACCGTTCAGCTGATCAATTATACCAAGAGCGGCAAGAA
GTTCTGGAACGTGTTCCACCTGCAACCGATGCGCGATTATAAGGGCGACGTCCAGTACTTCATTGGCGTG
CAGCTGGATGGCACCGAACGTCTTCACGGCGCCGCTGAGCGTGAGGCGGTCTGCCTGATCAAAAAGACAG
CCTTTCAGATTGCTTCTAAGGCTTTGCTGAAGGGCGTGCGCGATTTTAATCCGATCTCTGCTTGCGTATG
CCTGCTGGAAAACTCCTCGGATGGTCACAGTGAACGTCTGTTTGGCATTGGTTTTGGCCCGTATATCATT
GCCAACCAGCACCTGTTTCGTCGTAACAATGGCGAACTGACCATCAAAACCATGCACGGTGAATTTAAAG
TCAAAAACTCTACCCAGCTGCAAATGAAACCTGTTGAAGGCCGTGACATTATCGTTATCAAAATGGCTAA
AGACTTCCCGCCGTTCCCGCAGAAACTGAAATTCCGTCAGCCGACCATCAAAGATCGTGTGTGCATGGTG
TCCACCAACTTTCAGCAGGAGTTTCTGGCAACCACACTGGAACGGATCGAGAAAAATTTCGTGATTACTG
ATCCGAGACTGCCTGACAACCCAATCATTTTTGCGAGCGATTCCTTCCTGCAACTGACAGAATATTCTCG
GGAAGAGATCCTGGGGCGCAATTGCCGTTTTCTGCAAGGACCCGAGACAGACCGTGCCACTGTTCGGAAA
ATCAGAGATGCTATTGACAACCAGACTGAAGTGACCGTTCAGCTGATCAATTATACCAAGAGCGGCAAGA
AGTTCTGGAACGTGTTCCACCTGCAACCGATGCGCGATTATAAGGGCGACGTCCAGTACTTCATTGGCGT
GCAGCTGGATGGCACCGAACGTCTTCACGGCGCCGCTGAGCGTGAGGCGGTCTGCCTGATCAAAAAGACA
GCCTTTCAGATTGCTGAAACCGTGCGTTTCCAGGGAAGCAGCAAGAGCAAGCCCAAGGACCCCAGCCAGA
GGGGTGGAGGTCGGACCGAAGAGTACAAGCTTATCCTGAACGGTAAAACCCTGAAAGGTGAAACCACCAC
CGAAGCTGTTGACGCTGCTACCGCGGAAAAAGTTTTCAAACAGTACGCTAACGACAACGGTGTTGACGGT
GAATGGACCTACGACGACGCTACCAAAACCTTCACGGTAACCGAAGGTGAGCTCAGGATGTTGTGTCCAC
GTATGAAGGGAGATGGGGAAACTATGACTAATGACTATGTAGTTCATGGACCAGCTTCTGTGCCTCTTGG
TTATGTGCCACACCCAAGTTCTTTGTCAGGATCTCTTCCAGGAATGAGCAGAGGTAAATCAATGATCAGC
TCCCTCAGTATCATGGGGGGAAGCAGTGGACCCCCCTATGACCGAGCCCATGTTACAGGAGCATCATCAA
GTAGTTCTTCAAGCACCAAAGGCACTTACTTCCCTGCAATTTTGAACCCTCCACCATCCCCAGCCACAGA
GCGATCACATTACACTATGGAATTTGGATATTCTTCAAACAGTCCTTCCACTCATAGGTCATACAGCTAC
AGGCCATATAGCTACCGGCACTTTGCACCCCCCACCACACCCTGTAGCACAGATGTTTGTGACAGTGACT
ATGCTCCTAGTCGGAGAATGACCTCAGTGGCAACAGCCAAGGGCTATACCAGTGACTTGAACTATGATTC
AGAACCTGTGCCCCCACCTCCCACACCCCGAAGCCAATACTTGTCAGCAGAGGAGAACTATGAAAGCTGC
CCACCTTCTCCATACACAGAGAGGAGCTATTCTCATCACCTCTACCCACCGCCACCCTCTCCCTGTACAG
ACTCCTCCTAAGCTAGCCTCCCTATAGTGAGTCGTATTACGTAGATCCAGACATGATAAGATACATTGAT
GAGTTTGGACAAACCACAACTAGAATGCAGTGAAAAAAATGCTTTATTTGTGAAATTTGTGATGCTATTG
CTTTATTTGTAACCATTATAAGCTGCAATAAACAAGTTAACAACAACAATTGCATTCATTTTATGTTTCA
GGTTCAGGGGGAGGTGTGGGAGGTTTTTTAATTCGCGTCCGCGGCGCCAATGCATTGGGCCCGGTACCCA
GCTTTTGTTCCCTTTAGTGAGGGTTAATTGCGCGCTTGGCGTAATCATGGTCATAGCTGTTTCCTGTGTG
AAATTGTTATCCGCTCACAATTCCACACAACATACGAGCCGGGAGCATAAAGTGTAAAGCCTGGGGTGCC
TAATGAGTGAGCTAACTCACATTAATTGCGTTGCGCTCACTGCCCGCTTTCCAGTCGGGAAACCTGTCGT
GCCAGCTGCATTAATGAATCGGCCAACGCGCGGGGAGAGGCGGTTTGCGTATTGGGCGCTCTTCCGCTTC
CTCGCTCACTGACTCGCTGCGCTCGGTCGTTCGGCTGCGGGAGCGGTATCAGCTCACTCAAAGGCGGTAA
TACGGTTATCCACAGAATCAGGGGATAACGCAGGAAAGAACATGTGAGCAAAAGGCCAGCAAAAGGCCAG
GAACCGTAAAAAGGCCGCGTTGCTGGCGTTTTTCCATAGGCTCCGCCCCCCTGACGAGCATCACAAAAAT
CGACGATCAAGTCAGAGGTGGCGAAACCCGACAGGACTATAAAGATACCAGGCGTTTCCCCCTGGAAGCT
CCCTCGTGCGCTCTCCTGTTCCGACCCTGCCGCTTACCGGATACCTGTCCGCCTTTCTCCCTTCGGGAAG
CGTGGCGCTTTCTCATAGCTCACGCTGTAGGTATCTCAGTTCGGTGTAGGTCGTTCGCTCCAAGCTGGGC
TGTGTGCACGAACCCCCCGTTCAGCCCGACCGCTGCGCCTTATCCGGTAACTATCGTCTTGAGTCCAACC
CGGTAAGACACGACTTATCGCCACTGGCAGCAGCCACTGGTAACAGGATTAGCAGAGCGAGGTATGTAGG
CGGTGCTACAGAGTTCTTGAAGTGGTGGCCTAACTACGGCTACACTAGAAGAACAGTATTTGGTATCTGC
GCTCTGCTGAAGCCAGTTACCTTCGGAAAAAGAGTTGGTAGCTCTTGATCCGGCAAACAAACCACCGCTG
GTAGCGGTGGTTTTTTTGTTTGCAAGCAGCAGATTACGCGCAGAAAAAAAGGATCTCAAGAAGATCCTTT
GATCTTTTCTACGGGGTCTGACGCTCAGTGGAACGAAAACTCACGTTAAGGGATTTTGGTCATGAGATTA
TCAAAAAGGATCTTCACCTAGATCCTTTTAAATTAAAAATGAAGTTTTAAATCAATCTAAAGTATATATG
AGTAAACTTGGTCTGACAGTTACCAATGCTTAATCAGTGAGGCACCTATCTCAGCGATCTGTCTATTTCG
TTCATCCATAGTTGCCTGACTCCCCGTCGTGTAGATAACTACGATACGGGAGGGCTTACCATCTGGCCCC
AGTGCTGCAATGATACCGCGAGACCCACGCTCACCGGCTCCAGATTTATCAGCAATAAACCAGCCAGCCG
GAAGGGCCGAGCGCAGAAGTGGTCCTGCAACTTTATCCGCCTCCATCCAGTCTATTAATTGTTGCCGGGA
AGCTAGAGTAAGTAGTTCGCCAGTTAATAGTTTGCGCAACGTTGTTGCCATTGCTACAGGCATCGTGGTG
TCACGCTCGTCGTTTGGTATGGCTTCATTCAGCTCCGGTTCCCAACGATCAAGGCGAGTTACATGATCCC
CCATGTTGTGCAAAAAAGCGGTTAGCTCCTTCGGTCCTCCGATCGTTGTCAGAAGTAAGTTGGCCGCAGT
GTTATCACTCATGGTTATGGCAGCACTGCATAATTCTCTTACTGTCATGCCATCCGTAAGATGCTTTTCT
GTGACTGGTGAGTACTCAACCAAGTCATTCTGAGAATAGTGTATGCGGCGACCGAGTTGCTCTTGCCCGG
CGTCAATACGGGATAATACCGCGCCACATAGCAGAACTTTAAAAGTGCTCATCATTGGAAAACGTTCTTC
GGGGCGAAAACTCTCAAGGATCTTACCGCTGTTGAGATCCAGTTCGATGTAACCCACTCGTGCACCCAAC
TGATCTTCAGCATCTTTTACTTTCACCAGCGTTTCTGGGTGAGCAAAAACAGGAAGGCAAAATGCCGCAA
AAAAGGGAATAAGGGCGACACGGAAATGTTGAATACTCATACTCTTCCTTTTTCAATATTATTGAAGCAT
TTATCAGGGTTATTGTCTCATGAGCGGATACATATTTGAATGTATTTAGAAAAATAAACAAATAGGGGTT
CCGCGCACATTTCCCCGAAAAGTGCCACCTAAATTGTAAGCGTTAATATTTTGTTAAAATTCGCGTTAAA
TTTTTGTTAAATCAGCTCATTTTTTAACCAATAGGCCGAAATCGGCAAAATCCCTTATAAATCAAAAGAA
TAGACCGAGATAGGGTTGAGTGTTGTTCCGGTTTGGAACAAGAGTCCACTATTAAAGAACGTGGACTCCA
ACGTCAAAGG
[49 nt withheld, positions 6311-6359]
T
[91 nt withheld, positions 6361-6451]
G
[124 nt withheld, positions 6453-6576]
CCCATTCGCCATTCAGGCTGCGCAACTGTTGGGAAGGGCGATCGGTGCGGGCCTCTTCGCTATTACGCCA
GTCGACC
